Addgene plasmid #216907: pST39-Mega'-deltaRT
Purpose: Mega' with knockout of GvpR and GvpT
Depositing lab: George Lu. Depositing organization: Rice University. Publication: Elucidating the assembly of gas vesicles by systematic protein-protein interaction analysis. Iburg M, Anderson AP, Wong VT, Anton ED, He A, Lu GJ. EMBO J. 2024 Oct;43(19):4156-4172. doi: 10.1038/s44318-024-00178-2. Epub 2024 Sep 3. PubMed 39227754.
Backbone
  Vector backbone: pST39
  Vector type: Bacterial Expression
Growth in bacteria
  Bacterial resistance: Ampicillin, 100 μg/mL
  Growth temperature: 30°C
  Growth strain: DH5alpha
  Copy number: Low Copy
Gene/Insert
  Gene/Insert name: Mega' with knockout of GvpR and GvpT
  Species: Synthetic; Priestia megaterium
  Cloning method: Gibson Cloning
Terms and licenses: Academic/Nonprofit Terms; Industry Terms: Not Available to Industry
Depositor comments: Please visit https://www.biorxiv.org/content/10.1101/2023.07.23.550228v1 for bioRxiv preprint. Please note: This plasmid contains a D17Y mutation in GvpB. This mutation is not expected to impact plasmid function.
How to cite: pST39-Mega'-deltaRT was a gift from George Lu (Addgene plasmid # 216907 ; http://n2t.net/addgene:216907 ; RRID:Addgene_216907)
