[The description below was written by a language model from this plasmid's Addgene catalogue record and pLannotate feature annotations shown in this document.]
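Description:
pST39-Mega'-deltaRT is a 7,553-nt bacterial expression plasmid built on the pST39 backbone. It carries a variant of the Priestia (Bacillus) megaterium gas vesicle gene cluster, termed Mega', in which GvpR and GvpT have been knocked out. It is propagated in E. coli through a ColE1/pMB1-type origin. The backbone also retains the rop gene, the pBR322 bom region and a small mbeC remnant, which fits the low copy number given in the catalogue. A short match to the RSF origin is also annotated, but it is probably just sequence similarity next to the main origin. Selection is by ampicillin, through the bla gene under its own promoter, which is followed by an fd terminator.

The payload lies between a T7 promoter and a T7 terminator, so the gas vesicle genes are expected to be transcribed as a polycistronic unit in hosts that supply T7 RNA polymerase. The automated annotation identifies only part of this roughly 5 kb region. It finds a GvpA-family fragment near the promoter, which probably corresponds to the major shell protein that the depositor calls GvpB, followed by gvpS and gvpJ. The remaining cluster genes are not individually annotated, and the record does not say how the R and T knockouts were made. Short hits to a rice ADH 5'-UTR, ydeC and the SET1 tag are fragments and are likely incidental. The depositor notes a D17Y substitution in GvpB that is not expected to affect function.

The construct comes from a study of gas vesicle assembly through systematic protein-protein interaction analysis. Its likely use is as a deletion variant for testing how loss of GvpR and GvpT affects gas vesicle formation in E. coli.
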