Features (pLannotate 1.2.2; 16 found; start..end, strand, type, name):
     48..181     +  rep_origin     RSF ori (fragment): Plasmids containing the RSF 1030 origin of replication can be propagated in E. coli cells that contain additional plasmids with compatible origins.
    186..325     -  misc_feature   bom: basis of mobility region from pBR322
    427..618     -  CDS            rop: Rop protein, which maintains plasmids at low copy number; rop
    658..768     +  CDS            mbeC (fragment): MBEC_ECOLX - Experimental evidence at protein level: Swiss-Prot protein existence level 1. Required for efficient mobilization of ColE1 plasmid and is thus essential to promote the specific transfer of the plasmid during conjugation. Probably functions by inducing DNA bending, helping the MbeA relaxase to melt the DNA around the nic site and cleave the phosphodiester bond. Binds specifically double-stranded DNA (dsDNA) containing the ColE1 oriT but does not recognize the inverted repeat (IR). From Escherichia coli.
    855..873     +  promoter       T7 promoter: promoter for bacteriophage T7 RNA polymerase
   1121..1309    +  CDS            gvpA (fragment): GVPA_MICBC - Experimental evidence at protein level: Swiss-Prot protein existence level 1. Gas vesicles are small, hollow, gas filled protein structures that are found in several microbial planktonic microorganisms. They allow the positioning of the organism at the favorable depth for growth. GvpA type proteins form the essential core of the structure. From Microcystis sp. (strain BC 84/1).
   3598..3614    +  5'UTR          OsADH 5'-UTR (fragment): translational enhancer from the 5'-UTR of the Oryza sativa alcohol dehydrogenase gene (Sugio et al., 2008)
   4255..4539    +  CDS            gvpS: GVPS_BACME - Protein inferred from homology: Swiss-Prot protein existence level 3. Gas vesicles are small, hollow, gas filled protein structures that are found in several microbial planktonic microorganisms. They allow the positioning of the organism at the favorable depth for growth (By similarity). From Bacillus megaterium.
   4802..5101    +  CDS            gvpJ: GVPJ_BACME - Protein inferred from homology: Swiss-Prot protein existence level 3. Gas vesicles are small, hollow, gas filled protein structures that are found in several microbial planktonic microorganisms. They allow the positioning of the organism at the favorable depth for growth. This protein could be important for the shape determination of the gas vesicle. From Bacillus megaterium.
   5616..5735    -  CDS            ydeC (fragment): YDEC_BACSU - Protein predicted: Swiss-Prot protein existence level 4. From Bacillus subtilis (strain 168).
   5768..5817    +  CDS            SET1 (fragment): solubility-enhancement tag derived from T7 phage gene 10B
   5825..5872    +  terminator     T7 terminator: transcription terminator for bacteriophage T7 RNA polymerase
   5939..6030    +  promoter       AmpR promoter: bla
   6031..6888    +  CDS            bla: BLAT_ECOLX - Experimental evidence at protein level: Swiss-Prot protein existence level 1. TEM-type are the most prevalent beta-lactamases in enterobacteria; they hydrolyze the beta-lactam bond in susceptible beta-lactam antibiotics, thus conferring resistance to penicillins and cephalosporins. TEM-3 and TEM-4 are capable of hydrolyzing cefotaxime and ceftazidime. TEM-5 is capable of hydrolyzing ceftazidime. TEM-6 is capable of hydrolyzing ceftazidime and aztreonam. TEM-8/CAZ-2, TEM- 16/CAZ-7 and TEM-24/CAZ-6 are markedly active against ceftazidime. IRT- 4 shows resistance to beta-lactamase in
   6895..6934    +  terminator     fd terminator: central terminator from bacteriophage fd (Otsuka and Kunisawa, 1982)
   6965..7553    +  rep_origin     ori: high-copy-number ColE1/pMB1/pBR322/pUC origin of replication
>Addgene plasmid #216907 | pST39-Mega'-deltaRT | addgene full sequence | sequence record 445450 | Addgene NGS Result
AACGCCAGCAACGCGGCCTTTTTACGGTTCCTGGCCTTTTGCTGGCCTTTTGCTCACATGTTCTTTCCTG
CGTTATCCCCTGATTCTGTGGATAACCGTATTACCGCCTTTGAGTGAGCTGATACCGCTCGCCGCAGCCG
AACGACCGAGCGCAGCGAGTCAGTGAGCGAGGAAGCGGAAGAGCGCCTGATGCGGTATTTTCTCCTTACG
CATCTGTGCGGTATTTCACACCGCAATGGTGCACTCTCAGTACAATCTGCTCTGATGCCGCATAGTTAAG
CCAGTATACACTCCGCTATCGCTACGTGACTGGGTCATGGCTGCGCCCCGACACCCGCCAACACCCGCTG
ACGCGCCCTGACGGGCTTGTCTGCTCCCGGCATCCGCTTACAGACAAGCTGTGACCGTCTCCGGGAGCTG
CATGTGTCAGAGGTTTTCACCGTCATCACCGAAACGCGCGAGGCAGCTGCGGTAAAGCTCATCAGCGTGG
TCGTGAAGCGATTCACAGATGTCTGCCTGTTCATCCGCGTCCAGCTCGTTGAGTTTCTCCAGAAGCGTTA
ATGTCTGGCTTCTGATAAAGCGGGCCATGTTAAGGGCGGTTTTTTCCTGTTTGGTCACTGATGCCTCCGT
GTAAGGGGGATTTCTGTTCATGGGGTAATGATACCGATGAAACGAGAGAGGATGCTCACGATACGGGTTA
CTGATGATGAACATGCCCGGTTACTGGAACGTTGTGAGGGTAAACAACTGGCGGTATGGATGCGGCGGGA
CCAGAGAAAAATCACTCAGGGTCAATGCCAGCGCTTCGTTAATACAGATGTAGGTGTTGGCACCATGCAT
CGATCCCGCGAAATTAATACGACTCACTATAGGGAGACCACAACGGTTTCCCTCTAGAGATAGCTTAGCG
ATGTGAAAGAAGCTGGAGAAAACTTTCAAGAAAAAGTTTCTTCTTCAGACGATAAAGAGAAGTCAAAAAA
TAAGCGGAAAATAAAAGGCGTAAATCAGATTAAAAAAGCAACGGATATTAAAAGCTCTACTAAGATTAAA
AGTTCTAATGATATTAAATCATCTACAGATTTAAAAACAATGGGATCATAAGCGAAAGGAGAAATGAGAT
ATGTCTATTCAAAAAAGTACTAATAGTTCAAGTTTAGCAGAAGTCATTTACCGTATTTTAGATAAAGGAA
TTGTTATTGATGCTTTTGCAAGAGTTTCTGTTGTAGGAATTGAAATTTTAACGATTGAAGCGCGAGTGGT
TATTGCCAGTGTTGATACATGGTTACGCTATGCAGAAGCAGTAGGGCTTCTTCGTGACGACGTAGAAGAA
AACGGTCTTCCTGAACGTTCAAATTCAAGTGAAGGGCAGCCGCGTTTTAGTATTTAATATGAAGTGGTAT
GGAACCTTCCTTTTTTGAGGGTGGTTCCAGCTTTCAGGAGGAACGTAAAAATGACCGTCTTAACAGACAA
AAGGAAAAAAGGCAGTGGAGCTTTTATACAAGATGACGAGACAAAAGAGGTTCTTTCAAGAGCGCTGAGC
TATTTAAAATCCGGCTATTCCATTCATTTTACAGGTCCTGCCGGCGGAGGCAAAACCTCTTTAGCGCGAG
CGCTTGCTAAAAAGAGAAAGCGTCCTGTAATGCTGATGCACGGGAATCACGAGCTCAACAACAAAGATTT
AATTGGCGATTTTACGGGATACACGAGCAAAAAAGTAATCGACCAGTACGTTCGTTCTGTCTATAAAAAA
GATGAACAGGTGAGTGAAAACTGGCAGGATGGCCGATTGCTTGAAGCTGTAAAAAATGGCTATACGCTGA
TTTACGACGAATTTACTCGTTCTAAGCCTGCGACGAATAATATCTTTCTATCGATATTAGAAGAAGGCGT
GCTGCCGCTGTATGGAGTAAAAATGACCGATCCTTTTGTGCGCGTGCATCCCGATTTCCGCGTCATCTTC
ACAAGCAATCCAGCTGAGTATGCCGGCGTATATGATACGCAAGATGCGCTTCTCGACAGGTTAATTACCA
TGTTTATTGATTATAAAGACATCGACAGAGAGACAGCGATTTTAACGGAGAAAACGGACGTAGAAGAAGA
TGAAGCGCGCACAATTGTAACGCTCGTAGCAAACGTGCGAAACCGCTCTGGAGACGAAAACAGCAGCGGA
CTTAGCCTGCGGGCTTCGCTTATGATCGCTACCCTTGCCACGCAGCAAGACATTCCTATCGATGGAAGTG
ACGAAGATTTTCAAACGTTATGTATCGATATTTTGCATCATCCGCTTACCAAATGTTTGGATGAAGAAAA
TGCAAAAAGCAAAGCCGAAAAAATCATTTTAGAAGAATGTAAGAATATAGACACTGAAGAAAAGTAAAGG
AGCTTGAAAACATGAGTGAAACAAACGAAACAGGTATTTATATTTTTAGCGCCATTCAAACGGATAAAGA
CGAAGAATTTGGCGCCGTGGAAGTAGAAGGAACAAAAGCTGAAACATTTTTGATTCGCTACAAAGACGCG
GCTATGGTAGCAGCTGAAGTACCGATGAAAATTTATCATCCTAATCGCCAAAATTTATTAATGCATCAAA
ACGCAGTAGCAGCGATTATGGACAAGAACGATACGGTTATTCCAATCAGCTTTGGGAATGTATTCAAATC
AAAAGAAGACGTAAAAGTTCTTTTGGAAAACCTTTATCCGCAGTTTGAAAAGCTGTTTCCAGCGATCAAA
GGAAAAATTGAAGTCGGTTTAAAAGTAATTGGGAAAAAAGAATGGCTTGAGAAAAAAGTAAACGAAAATC
CTGAACTTGAGAAAGTATCAGCATCCGTAAAAGGAAAATCAGAAGCAGCCGGTTATTATGAGCGTATTCA
ACTTGGAGGAATGGCTCAAAAGATGTTTACTTCCCTGCAAAAAGAAGTCAAGACAGATGTGTTTTCTCCG
CTTGAAGAAGCAGCGGAAGCAGCAAAAGCAAATGAGCCAACGGGCGAAACGATGCTTTTAAACGCGTCTT
TCTTAATTAACCGAGAAGATGAAGCGAAGTTTGATGAAAAAGTAAATGAAGCGCATGAAAACTGGAAAGA
CAAAGCCGATTTTCATTACAGCGGTCCTTGGCCTGCTTATAATTTTGTGAACATTCGCCTAAAAGTAGAA
GAGAAATAACGTGCTTCACAAATTAGTAACCGCACCCATTAACCTTGTAGTGAAAATCGGCGAAAAAGTA
CAGGAAGAAGCTGATAAACAGCTATATGACCTTCCGACGATTCAGCAAAAGCTCATTCAGCTTCAAATGA
TGTTTGAGCTTGGTGAAATTCCAGAAGAAGCGTTTCAAGAAAAAGAAGATGAATTGTTAATGAGGTACGA
AATTGCGAAACGCAGAGAAATTGAACAATGGGAAGAGCTAACACAAAAAAGAAATGAGGAATCCTAGATG
GGAGAATTACTGTATTTATACGGTTTAATTCCAACAAAAGAAGCAGCAGCCATAGAGCCGTTTCCATCTT
ATAAGGGGTTTGACGGAGAACATTCACTGTACCCAATTGCGTTTGATCAGGTGACGGCTGTAGTTTCTAA
GCTGGATGCTGACACCTATTCAGAAAAAGTGATTCAAGAAAAAATGGAGCAGGATATGAGCTGGCTGCAG
GAAAAAGCATTTCATCATCACGAAACGGTAGCCGCTTTGTACGAAGAATTTACGATCATTCCATTAAAAT
TTTGCACCATTTATAAAGGTGAAGAAAGTCTGCAGGCAGCTATTGAGATTAACAAAGAAAAGATAGAGAA
TTCACTGACGCTGCTTCAAGGAAATGAAGAGTGGAATGTGAAAATTTACTGTGATGATACAGAGCTTAAA
AAAGGAATCAGCGAAACGAATGAAAGCGTGAAAGCGAAAAAACAAGAAATTAGTCACTTATCACCAGGAA
GACAGTTTTTTGAAAAGAAAAAAATAGATCAGCTGATTGAAAAAGAATTAGAGCTTCACAAAAACAAAGT
GTGTGAAGAGATACATGACAAGCTAAAAGAATTATCGCTTTATGACTCTGTTAAAAAGAATTGGAGCAAA
GACGTAACTGGCGCAGCTGAACAGATGGCGTGGAACAGCGTGTTTCTTCTCCCGTCTCTGCAGATTACTA
AGTTCGTAAACGAAATAGAAGAGCTTCAGCAAAGGCTTGAAAATAAAGGCTGGAAGTTTGAAGTGACGGG
ACCATGGCCGCCCTATCATTTCTCGAGCTTTGCGTAAAGTGAGGAATTAACATTATGTCTCTTAAACAAT
CCATGGAGAATAAAGATATTGCTCTTATTGATATTTTAGATGTCATTTTAGATAAAGGAGTCGCCATTAA
AGGAGACTTAATCATTTCCATAGCTGGCGTCGATTTAGTGTATTTGGATTTGCGGGTGCTTATTTCTTCG
GTTGAAACGCTTGTGCAAGCAAAAGAAGGAAATCACAAACCAATCACTTCTGAACAATTTGATAAACAAA
AGGAGGAATTAATGGATGCAACCGGTCAGCCAAGCAAATGGACGAATCCACTTGGATCCTGATCAAGCTG
AACAAGGCTTAGCGCAGCTTGTGATGACAGTTATTGAGCTATTGAGGCAAATCGTTGAACGTCATGCCAT
GAGGCGGGTGGAGGGTGGAACGTTGACGGACGAACAAATTGAAAACTTAGGAATTGCACTAATGAACTTA
GAAGAAAAAATGGACGAGTTGAAAGAGGTGTTCGGTCTGGATGCAGAAGATTTAAATATTGATCTTGGAC
CGCTAGGCAGCCTGCTTTAAGCGGTCAGTAGGAGGAACAGTATGGCAGTCGAACATAATATGCAGTCAAG
TACGATTGTAGATGTGCTCGAAAAGATTTTGGATAAAGGAGTCGTTATAGCGGGGGACATCACCGTAGGA
ATTGCAGATGTCGAGCTATTAACGATAAAGATCCGCTTGATTGTGGCTTCGGTTGATAAGGCAAAAGAAA
TCGGCATGGACTGGTGGGAAAATGATCCGTATCTCAGTTCAAAAGGAGCCAATAACAAAGCGCTCGAAGA
AGAAAATAAAATGCTGCATGAGCGGTTAAAAACGCTTGAAGAAAAAATAGAAACGAAACGTTAAAAACTG
TACGCTACTTAAAGGAGGAAAGAAAGACATGAGTACAGGCCCTTCTTTTTCAACTAAAGACAATACGCTT
GAATACTTTGTGAAAGCTTCTAATAAACACGGCTTTTCACTTGATATTTCATTAAATGTAAACGGCGCTG
TGATTTCCGGTACCATGATTTCAGCAAAAGAATACTTTGATTACTTAAGCGAAACGTTTGAAGAAGGCAG
TGAAGTGGCTCAGGCGCTAAGCGAACAATTCTCTTTAGCAAGCGAAGCGAGCGAATCAAACGGAGAAGCA
GAAGCCCATTTTATTCATTTGAAAAATACAAAGATTTACTGTGGAGACAGTAAATCTACTCCTTCTAAAG
GCAAAATCTTTTGGAGAGGGAAAATAGCAGAAGTAGACGGGTTTTTCTTAGGAAAGATTTCTGATGCAAA
ATCAACGAGTAAAAAGAGTTCATAAAAAACGGCGGGGTGATTGCCCCGCCGTTTTTTAGTGATGTGATGA
GATGTGCAGCTTCTTTTTTCGATACATGAGCGGAGTCATCTTCATTTCTTTTCGAAACTGATTAATAAAA
TAGCTTGTACTATTAAACCCTACTTGATAGGCGACTTCCGTCACATTTGCTTCTGCTTGCTGCAGTCCGG
ATTCGCGAACGCGTCTCGAGAGATCCGGCTGCTAACAAAGCCCGAAAGGAAGCTGAGTTGGCTGCTGCCA
CCGCTGAGCAATAACTAGCATAACCCCTTGGGGCCTCTAAACGGGTCTTGAGGGGTTTTTTGCTGAAAGG
AGGAACTATATCCGACTAGTAGCCCGCCTAATGAGCGGGCTTTTTTTTAATTCCCCTATTTGTTTATTTT
TCTAAATACATTCAAATATGTATCCGCTCATGAGACAATAACCCTGATAAATGCTTCAATAATATTGAAA
AAGGAAGAGTATGAGTATTCAACATTTCCGTGTCGCCCTTATTCCCTTTTTTGCGGCATTTTGCCTTCCT
GTTTTTGCTCACCCAGAAACGCTCGTGAAAGTAAAAGACGCAGAGGACCAATTGGGGGCACGAGTGGGAT
ACATAGAACTGGACTTGAATAGCGGTAAAATCCTTGAGAGTTTTCGCCCTGAAGAGCGTTTTCCAATGAT
GAGCACTTTCAAAGTTCTGCTATGTGGAGCAGTATTATCCCGTGTAGATGCGGGGCAAGAGCAACTCGGA
CGACGAATACACTATTCGCAGAATGACTTGGTTGAATACTCCCCAGTGACAGAAAAGCACCTTACGGACG
GAATGACGGTAAGAGAATTATGTAGTGCCGCCATAACGATGAGTGATAACACTGCGGCGAACTTACTTCT
GACAACCATCGGTGGACCGAAGGAATTAACCGCTTTTTTGCACAATATGGGAGACCATGTAACTCGCCTT
GACCGTTGGGAACCAGAACTGAATGAAGCCATACCAAACGACGAGCGAGACACCACAATGCCTGCGGCAA
TGGCAACAACATTACGCAAACTATTAACTGGCGAACTACTTACTCTGGCTTCACGGCAACAATTAATAGA
CTGGCTTGAAGCGGATAAAGTTGCAGGACCACTACTGCGTTCGGCACTTCCTGCTGGCTGGTTTATTGCT
GATAAATCTGGGGCAGGAGAGCGTGGTTCACGGGGTATCATTGCCGCACTTGGACCAGATGGTAAGCCTT
CCCGTATCGTAGTTATCTACACGACGGGTAGTCAGGCAACTATGGACGAACGAAATAGACAGATTGCTGA
AATAGGGGCTTCACTGATTAAGCATTGGTAAACCGATACAATTAAAGGCTCCTTTTGGAGCCTTTTTTTT
TGGACGGACCGGTAGAAAAGATCAAAGGATCTTCTTGAGATCCTTTTTTTCTGCGCGTAATCTGCTGCTT
GCAAACAAAAAAACCACCGCTACCAGCGGTGGTTTGTTTGCCGGATCAAGAGCTACCAACTCTTTTTCCG
AAGGTAACTGGCTTCAGCAGAGCGCAGATACCAAATACTGTCCTTCTAGTGTAGCCGTAGTTAGGCCACC
ACTTCAAGAACTCTGTAGCACCGCCTACATACCTCGCTCTGCTAATCCTGTTACCAGTGGCTGCTGCCAG
TGGCGATAAGTCGTGTCTTACCGGGTTGGACTCAAGACGATAGTTACCGGATAAGGCGCAGCGGTCGGGC
TGAACGGGGGGTTCGTGCACACAGCCCAGCTTGGAGCGAACGACCTACACCGAACTGAGATACCTACAGC
GTGAGCTATGAGAAAGCGCCACGCTTCCCGAAGGGAGAAAGGCGGACAGGTATCCGGTAAGCGGCAGGGT
CGGAACAGGAGAGCGCACGAGGGAGCTTCCAGGGGGAAACGCCTGGTATCTTTATAGTCCTGTCGGGTTT
CGCCACCTCTGACTTGAGCGTCGATTTTTGTGATGCTCGTCAGGGGGGCGGAGCCTATGGAAA
